>Addgene plasmid #69582 | pRRLNeo-pEF1a-p53ash-mKate2-splitmVenusN | depositor full sequence | sequence record 135207 | pRRLNeo-pEF1a-p53ash-mKate2-splitmVenusN sequence 11049 bps
CAGGTGGCACTTTTCGGGGAAATGTGCGCGGAACCCCTATTTGTTTATTTTTCTAAATACATTCAAATAT
GTATCCGCTCATGAGACAATAACCCTGATAAATGCTTCAATAATATTGAAAAAGGAAGAGTATGAGTATT
CAACATTTCCGTGTCGCCCTTATTCCCTTTTTTGCGGCATTTTGCCTTCCTGTTTTTGCTCACCCAGAAA
CGCTGGTGAAAGTAAAAGATGCTGAAGATCAGTTGGGTGCACGAGTGGGTTACATCGAACTGGATCTCAA
CAGCGGTAAGATCCTTGAGAGTTTTCGCCCCGAAGAACGTTTTCCAATGATGAGCACTTTTAAAGTTCTG
CTATGTGGCGCGGTATTATCCCGTGTTGACGCCGGGCAAGAGCAACTCGGTCGCCGCATACACTATTCTC
AGAATGACTTGGTTGAGTACTCACCAGTCACAGAAAAGCATCTTACGGATGGCATGACAGTAAGAGAATT
ATGCAGTGCTGCCATAACCATGAGTGATAACACTGCGGCCAACTTACTTCTGACAACGATCGGAGGACCG
AAGGAGCTAACCGCTTTTTTGCACAACATGGGGGATCATGTAACTCGCCTTGATCGTTGGGAACCGGAGC
TGAATGAAGCCATACCAAACGACGAGCGTGACACCACGATGCCTGTAGCAATGGCAACAACGTTGCGCAA
ACTATTAACTGGCGAACTACTTACTCTAGCTTCCCGGCAACAATTAATAGACTGGATGGAGGCGGATAAA
GTTGCAGGACCACTTCTGCGCTCGGCCCTTCCGGCTGGCTGGTTTATTGCTGATAAATCTGGAGCCGGTG
AGCGTGGGTCTCGCGGTATCATTGCAGCACTGGGGCCAGATGGTAAGCCCTCCCGTATCGTAGTTATCTA
CACGACGGGGAGTCAGGCAACTATGGATGAACGAAATAGACAGATCGCTGAGATAGGTGCCTCACTGATT
AAGCATTGGTAACTGTCAGACCAAGTTTACTCATATATACTTTAGATTGATTTAAAACTTCATTTTTAAT
TTAAAAGGATCTAGGTGAAGATCCTTTTTGATAATCTCATGACCAAAATCCCTTAACGTGAGTTTTCGTT
CCACTGAGCGTCAGACCCCGTAGAAAAGATCAAAGGATCTTCTTGAGATCCTTTTTTTCTGCGCGTAATC
TGCTGCTTGCAAACAAAAAAACCACCGCTACCAGCGGTGGTTTGTTTGCCGGATCAAGAGCTACCAACTC
TTTTTCCGAAGGTAACTGGCTTCAGCAGAGCGCAGATACCAAATACTGTTCTTCTAGTGTAGCCGTAGTT
AGGCCACCACTTCAAGAACTCTGTAGCACCGCCTACATACCTCGCTCTGCTAATCCTGTTACCAGTGGCT
GCTGCCAGTGGCGATAAGTCGTGTCTTACCGGGTTGGACTCAAGACGATAGTTACCGGATAAGGCGCAGC
GGTCGGGCTGAACGGGGGGTTCGTGCACACAGCCCAGCTTGGAGCGAACGACCTACACCGAACTGAGATA
CCTACAGCGTGAGCTATGAGAAAGCGCCACGCTTCCCGAAGGGAGAAAGGCGGACAGGTATCCGGTAAGC
GGCAGGGTCGGAACAGGAGAGCGCACGAGGGAGCTTCCAGGGGGAAACGCCTGGTATCTTTATAGTCCTG
TCGGGTTTCGCCACCTCTGACTTGAGCGTCGATTTTTGTGATGCTCGTCAGGGGGGCGGAGCCTATGGAA
AAACGCCAGCAACGCGGCCTTTTTACGGTTCCTGGCCTTTTGCTGGCCTTTTGCTCACATGTTCTTTCCT
GCGTTATCCCCTGATTCTGTGGATAACCGTATTACCGCCTTTGAGTGAGCTGATACCGCTCGCCGCAGCC
GAACGACCGAGCGCAGCGAGTCAGTGAGCGAGGAAGCGGAAGAGCGCCCAATACGCAAACCGCCTCTCCC
CGCGCGTTGGCCGATTCATTAATGCAGCTGGCACGACAGGTTTCCCGACTGGAAAGCGGGCAGTGAGCGC
AACGCAATTAATGTGAGTTAGCTCACTCATTAGGCACCCCAGGCTTTACACTTTATGCTTCCGGCTCGTA
TGTTGTGTGGAATTGTGAGCGGATAACAATTTCACACAGGAAACAGCTATGACCATGATTACGCCAAGCG
CGCAATTTAACCCTCACTAAAGGGAACAAAAGCTGGAGCTGCAAGCTTAATGTAGTCTTATGCAATACTC
TTGTAGTCTTGCAACATGGTAACGATGAGTTAGCAACATGCCTTACAAGGAGAGAAAAAGCACCGTGCAT
GCCGATTGGTGGAAGTAAGGTGGTACGATCGTGCCTTATTAGGAAGGCAACAGACGGGTCTGACATGGAT
TGGACGAACCACTGAATTGCCGCATTGCAGAGATATTGTATTTAAGTGCCTAGCTCGATACAATAAACGG
GTCTCTCTGGTTAGACCAGATCTGAGCCTGGGAGCTCTCTGGCTAACTAGGGAACCCACTGCTTAAGCCT
CAATAAAGCTTGCCTTGAGTGCTTCAAGTAGTGTGTGCCCGTCTGTTGTGTGACTCTGGTAACTAGAGAT
CCCTCAGACCCTTTTAGTCAGTGTGGAAAATCTCTAGCAGTGGCGCCCGAACAGGGACTTGAAAGCGAAA
GGGAAACCAGAGGAGCTCTCTCGACGCAGGACTCGGCTTGCTGAAGCGCGCACGGCAAGAGGCGAGGGGC
GGCGACTGGTGAGTACGCCAAAAATTTTGACTAGCGGAGGCTAGAAGGAGAGAGATGGGTGCGAGAGCGT
CAGTATTAAGCGGGGGAGAATTAGATCGCGATGGGAAAAAATTCGGTTAAGGCCAGGGGGAAAGAAAAAA
TATAAATTAAAACATATAGTATGGGCAAGCAGGGAGCTAGAACGATTCGCAGTTAATCCTGGCCTGTTAG
AAACATCAGAAGGCTGTAGACAAATACTGGGACAGCTACAACCATCCCTTCAGACAGGATCAGAAGAACT
TAGATCATTATATAATACAGTAGCAACCCTCTATTGTGTGCATCAAAGGATAGAGATAAAAGACACCAAG
GAAGCTTTAGACAAGATAGAGGAAGAGCAAAACAAAAGTAAGACCACCGCACAGCAAGCGGCCGGCCGCT
GATCTTCAGACCTGGAGGAGGAGATATGAGGGACAATTGGAGAAGTGAATTATATAAATATAAAGTAGTA
AAAATTGAACCATTAGGAGTAGCACCCACCAAGGCAAAGAGAAGAGTGGTGCAGAGAGAAAAAAGAGCAG
TGGGAATAGGAGCTTTGTTCCTTGGGTTCTTGGGAGCAGCAGGAAGCACTATGGGCGCAGCGTCAATGAC
GCTGACGGTACAGGCCAGACAATTATTGTCTGGTATAGTGCAGCAGCAGAACAATTTGCTGAGGGCTATT
GAGGCGCAACAGCATCTGTTGCAACTCACAGTCTGGGGCATCAAGCAGCTCCAGGCAAGAATCCTGGCTG
TGGAAAGATACCTAAAGGATCAACAGCTCCTGGGGATTTGGGGTTGCTCTGGAAAACTCATTTGCACCAC
TGCTGTGCCTTGGAATGCTAGTTGGAGTAATAAATCTCTGGAACAGATTTGGAATCACACGACCTGGATG
GAGTGGGACAGAGAAATTAACAATTACACAAGCTTAATACACTCCTTAATTGAAGAATCGCAAAACCAGC
AAGAAAAGAATGAACAAGAATTATTGGAATTAGATAAATGGGCAAGTTTGTGGAATTGGTTTAACATAAC
AAATTGGCTGTGGTATATAAAATTATTCATAATGATAGTAGGAGGCTTGGTAGGTTTAAGAATAGTTTTT
GCTGTACTTTCTATAGTGAATAGAGTTAGGCAGGGATATTCACCATTATCGTTTCAGACCCACCTCCCAA
CCCCGAGGGGACCCGACAGGCCCGAAGGAATAGAAGAAGAAGGTGGAGAGAGAGACAGAGACAGATCCAT
TCGATTAGTGAACGGATCTCGACGGTATCGCCGAATTCACAAATGGCAGTATTCATCCACAATTTTAAAA
GAAAAGGGGGGATTGGGGGGTACAGTGCAGGGGAAAGAATAGTAGACATAATAGCAACAGACATACAAAC
TAAAGAATTACAAAAACAAATTACAAAAATTCAAAATTTTATCGATAAGCTTGATATCACCATGATTACG
CCAAGCTATCAACTTTGTATAGAAAAGTTGGGCTCCGGTGCCCGTCAGTGGGCAGAGCGCACATCGCCCA
CAGTCCCCGAGAAGTTGGGGGGAGGGGTCGGCAATTGAACCGGTGCCTAGAGAAGGTGGCGCGGGGTAAA
CTGGGAAAGTGATGTCGTGTACTGGCTCCGCCTTTTTCCCGAGGGTGGGGGAGAACCGTATATAAGTGCA
GTAGTCGCCGTGAACGTTCTTTTTCGCAACGGGTTTGCCGCCAGAACACAGGTAAGTGCCGTGTGTGGTT
CCCGCGGGCCTGGCCTCTTTACGGGTTATGGCCCTTGCGTGCCTTGAATTACTTCCACCTGGCTGCAGTA
CGTGATTCTTGATCCCGAGCTTCGGGTTGGAAGTGGGTGGGAGAGTTCGAGGCCTTGCGCTTAAGGAGCC
CCTTCGCCTCGTGCTTGAGTTGAGGCCTGGCCTGGGCGCTGGGGCCGCCGCGTGCGAATCTGGTGGCACC
TTCGCGCCTGTCTCGCTGCTTTCGATAAGTCTCTAGCCATTTAAAATTTTTGATGACCTGCTGCGACGCT
TTTTTTCTGGCAAGATAGTCTTGTAAATGCGGGCCAAGATCTGCACACTGGTATTTCGGTTTTTGGGGCC
GCGGGCGGCGACGGGGCCCGTGCGTCCCAGCGCACATGTTCGGCGAGGCGGGGCCTGCGAGCGCGGCCAC
CGAGAATCGGACGGGGGTAGTCTCAAGCTGGCCGGCCTGCTCTGGTGCCTGGCCTCGCGCCGCCGTGTAT
CGCCCCGCCCTGGGCGGCAAGGCTGGCCCGGTCGGCACCAGTTGCGTGAGCGGAAAGATGGCCGCTTCCC
GGCCCTGCTGCAGGGAGCTCAAAATGGAGGACGCGGCGCTCGGGAGAGCGGGCGGGTGAGTCACCCACAC
AAAGGAAAAGGGCCTTTCCGTCCTCAGCCGTCGCTTCATGTGACTCCACGGAGTACCGGGCGCCGTCCAG
GCACCTCGATTAGTTCTCGAGCTTTTGGAGTACGTCGTCTTTAGGTTGGGGGGAGGGGTTTTATGCGATG
GAGTTTCCCCACACTGAGTGGGTGGAGACTGAAGTTAGGCCAGCTTGGCACTTGATGTAATTCTCCTTGG
AATTTGCCCTTTTTGAGTTTGGATCTTGGTTCATTCTCAAGCCTCAGACAGTGGTTCAAAGTTTTTTTCT
TCCATTTCAGGTGTCGTGAGGAATTCAAGTTTGTACAAAAAAGCAGGCTTC
[1179 nt withheld, positions 5442-6620]
GACCCAGCTTTCTTGTACAAAGTGGGAATGGTGTCTGAGCTGATTAAGGAGAACATGCACATGAAGCTGT
ACATGGAGGGCACCGTGAACAACCACCACTTCAAGTGCACATCCGAGGGCGAAGGCAAGCCCTACGAGGG
CACCCAGACCATGAGAATCAAGGCCGTCGAGGGCGGCCCTCTCCCCTTCGCCTTCGACATCCTGGCTACC
AGCTTCATGTACGGCAGCAAAACCTTCATCAACCACACCCAGGGCATCCCCGACTTCTTTAAGCAGTCCT
TCCCTGAGGGCTTCACATGGGAGAGAGTCACCACATACGAAGACGGGGGCGTGCTGACCGCTACCCAGGA
CACCAGCCTCCAGGACGGCTGCCTCATCTACAACGTCAAGATCAGAGGGGTGAACTTCCCATCCAACGGC
CCTGTGATGCAGAAGAAAACACTCGGCTGGGAGGCCTCCACCGAGACCCTGTACCCCGCTGACGGCGGCC
TGGAAGGCAGAGCCGACATGGCCCTGAAGCTCGTGGGCGGGGGCCACCTGATCTGCAACTTGAAGACCAC
ATACAGATCCAAGAAACCCGCTAAGAACCTCAAGATGCCCGGCGTCTACTATGTGGACAGAAGACTGGAA
AGAATCAAGGAGGCCGACAAAGAGACCTACGTCGAGCAGCACGAGGTGGCTGTGGCCAGATACTGCGACC
TCCCTAGCAAACTGGGGCACAGAGGAGGAGGTGGAGGTGGAGGTAAAGTGGGAATGGTGAGCAAGGGCGA
GGAGCTGTTCACCGGGGTGGTGCCCATCCTGGTCGAGCTGGACGGCGACGTAAACGGCCACAAGTTCAGC
GTGTCCGGCGAGGGCGAGGGCGATGCCACCTACGGCAAGCTGACCCTGAAGCTGATCTGCACCACCGGCA
AGCTGCCCGTGCCCTGGCCCACCCTCGTGACCACCCTGGGCTACGGCCTGCAGTGCTTCGCCCGCTACCC
CGACCACATGAAGCAGCACGACTTCTTCAAGTCCGCCATGCCCGAAGGCTACGTCCAGGAGCGCACCATC
TTCTTCAAGGACGACGGCAACTACAAGACCCGCGCCGAGGTGAAGTTCGAGGGCGACACCCTGGTGAACC
GCATCGAGCTGAAGGGCATCGACTTCAAGGAGGACGGCAACATCCTGGGGCACAAGCTGGAGTACAACTA
CAACAGCCACAACGTCTATATCACCGCCGACAAGCAGTAATCAACTTTATTATACATAGTTGATAATTCA
CTGGCCGTCGAGATCCGGACTAGTGAGGCGGAAAGAACCAGCTGTGGAATGTGTGTCAGTTAGGGTGTGG
AAAGTCCCCAGGCTCCCCAGCAGGCAGAAGTATGCAAAGCATGCATCTCAATTAGTCAGCAACCAGGTGT
GGAAAGTCCCCAGGCTCCCCAGCAGGCAGAAGTATGCAAAGCATGCATCTCAATTAGTCAGCAACCATAG
TCCCGCCCCTAACTCCGCCCATCCCGCCCCTAACTCCGCCCAGTTCCGCCCATTCTCCGCCCCATGGCTG
ACTAATTTTTTTTATTTATGCAGAGGCCGAGGCCGCCTCGGCCTCTGAGCTATTCCAGAAGTAGTGAGGA
GGCTTTTTTGGAGGCCTAGGCTTTTGCAAAGATCGATCAAGAGACAGGATGAGGATCGTTTCGCATGATT
GAACAAGATGGATTGCACGCAGGTTCTCCGGCCGCTTGGGTGGAGAGGCTATTCGGCTATGACTGGGCAC
AACAGACAATCGGCTGCTCTGATGCCGCCGTGTTCCGGCTGTCAGCGCAGGGGCGCCCGGTTCTTTTTGT
CAAGACCGACCTGTCCGGTGCCCTGAATGAACTGCAAGACGAGGCAGCGCGGCTATCGTGGCTGGCCACG
ACGGGCGTTCCTTGCGCAGCTGTGCTCGACGTTGTCACTGAAGCGGGAAGGGACTGGCTGCTATTGGGCG
AAGTGCCGGGGCAGGATCTCCTGTCATCTCACCTTGCTCCTGCCGAGAAAGTATCCATCATGGCTGATGC
AATGCGGCGGCTGCATACGCTTGATCCGGCTACCTGCCCATTCGACCACCAAGCGAAACATCGCATCGAG
CGAGCACGTACTCGGATGGAAGCCGGTCTTGTCGATCAGGATGATCTGGACGAAGAGCATCAGGGGCTCG
CGCCAGCCGAACTGTTCGCCAGGCTCAAGGCGAGCATGCCCGACGGCGAGGATCTCGTCGTGACCCATGG
CGATGCCTGCTTGCCGAATATCATGGTGGAAAATGGCCGCTTTTCTGGATTCATCGACTGTGGCCGGCTG
GGTGTGGCGGACCGCTATCAGGACATAGCGTTGGCTACCCGTGATATTGCTGAAGAGCTTGGCGGCGAAT
GGGCTGACCGCTTCCTCGTGCTTTACGGTATCGCCGCTCCCGATTCGCAGCGCATCGCCTTCTATCGCCT
TCTTGACGAGTTCTTCTGAGCGACTAGTTAACGCGTCGACCAGCTAGCTGGCCAGTCGACAATCAACCTC
TGGATTACAAAATTTGTGAAAGATTGACTGGTATTCTTAACTATGTTGCTCCTTTTACGCTATGTGGATA
CGCTGCTTTAATGCCTTTGTATCATGCTATTGCTTCCCGTATGGCTTTCATTTTCTCCTCCTTGTATAAA
TCCTGGTTGCTGTCTCTTTATGAGGAGTTGTGGCCCGTTGTCAGGCAACGTGGCGTGGTGTGCACTGTGT
TTGCTGACGCAACCCCCACTGGTTGGGGCATTGCCACCACCTGTCAGCTCCTTTCCGGGACTTTCGCTTT
CCCCCTCCCTATTGCCACGGCGGAACTCATCGCCGCCTGCCTTGCCCGCTGCTGGACAGGGGCTCGGCTG
TTGGGCACTGACAATTCCGTGGTGTTGTCGGGGAAATCATCGTCCTTTCCTTGGCTGCTCGCCTGTGTTG
CCACCTGGATTCTGCGCGGGACGTCCTTCTGCTACGTCCCTTCGGCCCTCAATCCAGCGGACCTTCCTTC
CCGCGGCCTGCTGCCGGCTCTGCGGCCTCTTCCGCGTCTTCGCCTTCGCCCTCAGACGAGTCGGATCTCC
CTTTGGGCCGCCTCCCCGCCTGAGATCCTTTAAGACCAATGACTTACAAGGCAGCTGTAGATCTTAGCCA
CTTTTTAAAAGAAAAGGGGGGACTGGAAGGGCTAATTCACTCCCAACGAAGACAAGATCTGCTTTTTGCT
TGTACTGGGTCTCTCTGGTTAGACCAGATCTGAGCCTGGGAGCTCTCTGGCTAACTAGGGAACCCACTGC
TTAAGCCTCAATAAAGCTTGCCTTGAGTGCTTCAAGTAGTGTGTGCCCGTCTGTTGTGTGACTCTGGTAA
CTAGAGATCCCTCAGACCCTTTTAGTCAGTGTGGAAAATCTCTAGCAGTAGTAGTTCATGTCATCTTATT
ATTCAGTATTTATAACTTGCAAAGAAATGAATATCAGAGAGTGAGAGGAACTTGTTTATTGCAGCTTATA
ATGGTTACAAATAAAGCAATAGCATCACAAATTTCACAAATAAAGCATTTTTTTCACTGCATTCTAGTTG
TGGTTTGTCCAAACTCATCAATGTATCTTATCATGTCTGGCTCTAGCTATCCCGCCCCTAACTCCGCCCA
GTTCCGCCCATTCTCCGCCCCATGGCTGACTAATTTTTTTTATTTATGCAGAGGCCGAGGCCGCCTCTGC
CTCTGAGCTATTCCAGAAGTAGTGAGGAGGCTTTTTTGGAGGCCTAGGCTTTTGCGTCGAGACGTACCCA
ATTCGCCCTATAGTGAGTCGTATTACGCGCGCTCACTGGCCGTCGTTTTACAACGTCGTGACTGGGAAAA
CCCTGGCGTTACCCAACTTAATCGCCTTGCAGCACATCCCCCTTTCGCCAGCTGGCGTAATAGCGAAGAG
GCCCGCACCGATCGCCCTTCCCAACAGTTGCGCAGCCTGAATGGCGAATGG
[124 nt withheld, positions 10592-10715]
C
[91 nt withheld, positions 10717-10807]
A
[49 nt withheld, positions 10809-10857]
CCTTTGACGTTGGAGTCCACGTTCTTT
[37 nt withheld, positions 10885-10921]
ACCCTATCTCGGTCTATTCTTTTGATTTATAAGGGATTTTGCCGATTTCGGCCTATTGGTTAAAAAATGA
GCTGATTTAACAAAAATTTAACGCGAATTTTAACAAAATATTAACGTTTACAATTTCC
Features (pLannotate 1.2.2; 33 found; start..end, strand, type, name):
     27..131     +  promoter       AmpR promoter: bla
    132..992     +  CDS            AmpR: β-lactamase; bla; confers resistance to ampicillin, carbenicillin, and related antibiotics
   1163..1751    +  rep_origin     ori: high-copy-number ColE1/pMB1/pBR322/pUC origin of replication
   1934..2026    +  CDS            lacI (fragment): lac repressor; lacI; The lac repressor binds to the lac operator to inhibit transcription in E. coli. This inhibition can be relieved by adding lactose or isopropyl-β-D-thiogalactopyranoside (IPTG).
   2039..2060    +  protein_bind   CAP binding site: CAP binding activates transcription in the presence of cAMP. E. coli catabolite activator protein
   2075..2105    +  promoter       lac promoter: promoter for the E. coli lac operon
   2109..2131    +  protein_bind   lac operator (fragment): The lac repressor binds to the lac operator to inhibit transcription in E. coli. This inhibition can be relieved by adding lactose or isopropyl-β-D-thiogalactopyranoside (IPTG). lac repressor encoded by lacI
   2221..2442    +  promoter       RSV promoter: Rous sarcoma virus enhancer/promoter
   2449..2629    +  LTR            5' LTR (truncated): truncated 5' long terminal repeat (LTR) from HIV-1
   2676..2801    +  misc_feature   HIV-1 Ψ: packaging signal of human immunodeficiency virus type 1
   2785..3123    +  CDS            HIV-1 gag (fragment): gag protein from human immunodeficiency virus 1; gag
   3298..3531    +  misc_feature   RRE: The Rev response element (RRE) of HIV-1 allows for Rev-dependent mRNA export from the nucleus to the cytoplasm.
   3908..4008    +  CDS            Rev (fragment): human immunodeficiency virus 1 (HIV-1) Rev protein; rev; enhances nuclear export of unspliced and incompletely spliced viral mRNAs
   4053..4170    +  misc_feature   cPPT/CTS: central polypurine tract and central termination sequence of HIV-1
   4170..4188    -  misc_feature   MCS (fragment): pBluescript multiple cloning site
   4210..4230    +  protein_bind   attB4: mutant version of attB; core recombination site for the Gateway® BP reaction BP Clonase™
   4231..5409    +  promoter       EF-1α promoter: strong constitutive promoter for human elongation factor EF-1α
   5416..5436    +  protein_bind   attB1: mutant version of attB; core recombination site for the Gateway® BP reaction BP Clonase™
   5442..6620    +  CDS            p53 (sequence withheld): human tumor suppressor protein that is often mutated in cancers; Homo sapiens TP53; responds to cellular stresses to regulate the expression of target genes
   6625..6645    -  protein_bind   attB2: mutant version of attB; core recombination site for the Gateway® BP reaction BP Clonase™
   6648..7343    +  CDS            mKate2: mKate2 is a basic (constitutively fluorescent) red fluorescent protein published in 2009, derived from Entacmaea quadricolor. It is reported to be a rapidly-maturing monomer with moderate acid sensitivity.
   7374..7838    +  CDS            VN155(I152L): improved N-terminal fragment of mVenus for use in bimolecular fluorescence complementation (BiFC) (Kodama and Hu, 2010)
   7851..7872    -  protein_bind   attR3 (fragment): mutant version of attR; recombination site for the Gateway® LR reaction LR Clonase™
   7931..8260    +  promoter       SV40 promoter: SV40 enhancer and early promoter
   8295..9089    +  CDS            NeoR/KanR: aminoglycoside phosphotransferase from Tn5; aph(3')-II (or nptII); confers resistance to neomycin, kanamycin, and G418 (Geneticin®)
   9131..9719    +  misc_feature   WPRE: woodchuck hepatitis virus posttranscriptional regulatory element
   9727..9792    +  CDS            nef (fragment): NEF_HV1Z2 - Experimental evidence at protein level: Swiss-Prot protein existence level 1. Extracellular Nef protein targets CD4(+) T-lymphocytes for apoptosis by interacting with CXCR4 surface receptors. From Human immunodeficiency virus type 1 group M subtype D (isolate Z2/CDC-Z34) (HIV-1).
   9794..10027   +  LTR            3' LTR (ΔU3): self-inactivating 3' long terminal repeat (LTR) from HIV-1
  10099..10220   +  polyA_signal   SV40 poly(A) signal: SV40 polyadenylation signal
  10239..10374   +  rep_origin     SV40 ori: SV40 origin of replication
  10407..10425   -  promoter       T7 promoter: promoter for bacteriophage T7 RNA polymerase
  10433..10588   +  CDS            lacZα (fragment): LacZα fragment of β-galactosidase; lacZ fragment
  10592..11047   +  rep_origin     f1 ori (sequence partly withheld): f1 bacteriophage origin of replication; arrow indicates direction of (+) strand synthesis
