[The description below was written by a language model from this plasmid's Addgene catalogue record and pLannotate feature annotations shown in this document.]
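Description:
pRRLNeo-pEF1a-p53ash-mKate2-splitmVenusN is a third-generation, self-inactivating HIV-1 lentiviral transfer plasmid of about 11 kb, built on the pRRL backbone for stable expression in mammalian cells. In bacteria it is maintained through a ColE1/pUC-type origin and ampicillin resistance; the catalogue lists it as low copy even though the annotated origin is a high-copy type. An f1 origin and remnants of lac/lacZα cloning sequences are also present. The viral genome is driven by an RSV promoter fused to a truncated 5' LTR. It carries the Ψ packaging signal with a partial gag fragment, the RRE for Rev-dependent export, the cPPT/CTS, a WPRE to boost transcript expression, and a ΔU3 3' LTR that inactivates LTR promoter activity after integration.

The payload was assembled by multi-fragment Gateway recombination, as shown by the att sites flanking each module. The human EF-1α promoter drives human p53 fused at its C terminus to the red fluorescent protein mKate2, followed by an N-terminal mVenus fragment annotated as VN155(I152L), a variant used in bimolecular fluorescence complementation. The p53 coding sequence contains seven silent mutations that make it resistant to a published p53 shRNA, so the tagged protein can be expressed while endogenous p53 is knocked down. Downstream, an SV40 promoter drives a neomycin resistance gene for G418 selection of transduced cells. mKate2 reports total p53 levels, while the split mVenus half should fluoresce only when brought together with a complementary C-terminal fragment, presumably on a partner p53 construct. This fits the associated study of p53 tetramerization after DNA damage.
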