Addgene plasmid #69582: pRRLNeo-pEF1a-p53ash-mKate2-splitmVenusN
Purpose: Expresses p53 tagged with mKate2 and split N-term mVenus
Depositing lab: Galit Lahav. Depositing organization: Harvard Medical School. Publication: Constant rate of p53 tetramerization in response to DNA damage controls the p53 response. Gaglia G, Lahav G. Mol Syst Biol. 2014 Oct 24;10:753. doi: 10.15252/msb.20145168. PubMed 25344068.
Backbone
  Vector backbone: pRRL
  Backbone size w/o insert (bp): 7429
  Total vector size (bp): 11046
  Modifications to backbone: neomycin resistance
  Vector type: Mammalian Expression, Lentiviral
  Selectable markers: Neomycin (select with G418)
Growth in bacteria
  Bacterial resistance: Ampicillin, 100 μg/mL
  Growth temperature: 37°C
  Growth strain: Stbl3
  Copy number: Low Copy
Gene/Insert
  Gene/Insert name: p53
  Species: H. sapiens (human)
  Insert size (bp): 1179
  Mutation: 7 silent mutations in p53 DNA to prevent targeting by shRNA at positions C777T, T778A, C779G, A781T, G782C, T786A, T789C
  Entrez Gene: TP53 (a.k.a. BCC7, BMFS5, LFS1, P53, TRP53)
  Promoter: EF1alpha
  Tag / fusion protein: mKate2 (C terminal on insert); split mVenus - N term (C terminal on insert)
  Cloning method: Gateway Cloning
  Sequencing primers: 5′ CAAGTTTGTACAAAAAAGCAGGCT
Terms and licenses: Academic/Nonprofit Terms; Industry Terms: Not Available to Industry
Depositor comments: The silent mutations prevent targeting by shRNA p53 published in Brummelkamp et al Science. 2002;296:550–3. This is tagged with the N-terminus of a split mVenus.
How to cite: pRRLNeo-pEF1a-p53ash-mKate2-splitmVenusN was a gift from Galit Lahav (Addgene plasmid # 69582 ; http://n2t.net/addgene:69582 ; RRID:Addgene_69582)
