>Addgene plasmid #69582 | pRRLNeo-pEF1a-p53ash-mKate2-splitmVenusN | addgene partial sequence | sequence record 127567 | pBABE3 5'-ACCCTAACTGACACACATTCC-3'
GTCGGATCTCGACGGCCAGTGAATTATCAACTATGTATAATAAAGTTGATTACTGCTTGTCGGCGGTGAT
ATAGACGTTGTGGCTGTTGTAGTTGTACTCCAGCTTGTGCCCCAGGATGTTGCCGTCCTCCTTGAAGTCG
ATGCCCTTCAGCTCGATGCGGTTCACCAGGGTGTCGCCCTCGAACTTCACCTCGGCGCGGGTCTTGTAGT
TGCCGTCGTCCTTGAAGAAGATGGTGCGCTCCTGGACGTAGCCTTCGGGCATGGCGGACTTGAAGAAGTC
GTGCTGCTTCATGTGGTCGGGGTAGCGGGCGAAGCACTGCAGGCCGTAGCCCAGGGTGGTCACGAGGGTG
GGCCAGGGCACGGGCAGCTTGCCGGTGGTGCAGATCAGCTTCAGGGTCAGCTTGCCGTAGGTGGCATCGC
CCTCGCCCTCGCCGGACACGCTGAACTTGTGGCCGTTTACGTCGCCGTCCAGCTCGACCAGGATGGGCAC
CACCCCGGTGAACAGCTCCTCGCCCTTGCTCACCATTCCCACTTTACCTCCACCTCCACCTCCTCCTCTG
TGCCCCAGTTTGCTAGGGAGGTCGCAGTATCTGGCCACAGCCACCTCGTGCTGCTCGACGTAGGTCTCTT
TGTCGGCCTCCTTGATTCTTTCCAGTCTTCTGTC
