>Addgene plasmid #69582 | pRRLNeo-pEF1a-p53ash-mKate2-splitmVenusN | addgene partial sequence | sequence record 129544 | mKate2-TurboRFP-R 5'-TGAAGTGGTGGTTGTTCACG-3'
TTCTCCTTAATCAGCTCAGACACCATTCCCACTTTGTACAAGAAAGCTGGGTC
[500 nt withheld, positions 54-553]
